>Addgene plasmid #229958 | psBIG1b | addgene full sequence | sequence record 461279 | Addgene NGS Result
TTCTCTGTCACAGAATGAAAATTTTTCTGTCATCTCTTCGTTATTAATGTTTGTAATTGACTGAATATCA
ACGCTTATTTGCAGCCTGAACTGGGAGGCAGAATAAATGATCATATCGTCAATTATTACCTCCACGGGGA
GAGCCTGAGCAAACTGGCCTCAGGCATTTGAGAAGCACACGGTCACACTGCTTCCGGTAGTCAATAAACC
GGTAAGTAGCGTATGCGCTCACGCAACTGGTCCAGAACCTTGACCGAACGCAGCGGTGGTAACGGCGCAG
TGGCGGTTTTCATGGCTTGTTATGACTGTTTTTTTGGGGTACAGTCTATGCCTCGGGCATCCAAGCAGCA
AGCGCGTTACGCCGTGGGTCGATGTTTGATGTTATGGAGCAGCAACGATGTTACGCAGCAGGGCAGTCGC
CCTAAAACAAAGTTAAACATCATGAGGGAAGCGGTGATCGCCGAAGTATCGACTCAACTATCAGAGGTAG
TTGGCGTCATCGAGCGCCATCTCGAACCGACGTTGCTGGCCGTACATTTGTACGGCTCCGCAGTGGATGG
CGGCCTGAAGCCACACAGTGATATTGATTTGCTGGTTACGGTGACCGTAAGGCTTGATGAAACAACGCGG
CGAGCTTTGATCAACGACCTTTTGGAAACTTCGGCTTCCCCTGGAGAGAGCGAGATTCTCCGCGCTGTAG
AAGTCACCATTGTTGTGCACGACGACATCATTCCGTGGCGTTATCCAGCTAAGCGCGAACTGCAATTTGG
AGAATGGCAGCGCAATGACATTCTTGCAGGTATCTTCGAGCCAGCCACGATCGACATTGATCTGGCTATC
TTGCTGACAAAAGCAAGAGAACATAGCGTTGCCTTGGTAGGTCCAGCGGCGGAGGAACTCTTTGATCCGG
TTCCTGAACAGGATCTATTTGAGGCGCTAAATGAAACCTTAACGCTATGGAACTCGCCGCCCGACTGGGC
TGGCGATGAGCGAAATGTAGTGCTTACGTTGTCCCGCATTTGGTACAGCGCAGTAACCGGCAAAATCGCG
CCGAAGGATGTCGCTGCCGACTGGGCAATGGAGCGCCTGCCGGCCCAGTATCAGCCCGTCATACTTGAAG
CTAGACAGGCTTATCTTGGACAAGAAGAAGATCGCTTGGCCTCGCGCGCAGATCAGTTGGAAGAATTTGT
CCACTACGTGAAAGGCGAGATCACCAAGGTAGTCGGCAAATAATGTCTAACAATTCGTTCAAGCCGACGG
ATTGGCGAATGGGACGCGCCCGAGTTTTCGTTCCACTGAGCGTCAGACCCCGTAGAAAAGATCAAAGGAT
CTTCTTGAGATCCTTTTTTTCTGCGCGTAATCTGCTGCTTGCAAACAAAAAAACCACCGCTACCAGCGGT
GGTTTGTTTGCCGGATCAAGAGCTACCAACTCTTTTTCCGAAGGTAACTGGCTTCAGCAGAGCGCAGATA
CCAAATACTATTCTTCTAGTGTAGCCGTAGTTAGGCCACCACTTCAAGAACTCTGTAGCACCGCCTACAT
ACCTCGCTCTGCTAATCCTGTTACCAGTGGCTGCTGCCAGTGGCGATAAGTCGTGTCTTACCGGGTTGGA
CTCAAGACGATAGTTACCGGATAAGGCGCAGCGGTCGGGCTGAACGGGGGGTTCGTGCACACAGCCCAGC
TTGGAGCGAACGACCTACACCGAACTGAGATACCTACAGCGTGAGCTATGAGAAAGCGCCACGCTTCCCG
AAGGGAGAAAGGCGGACAGGTATCCGGTAAGCGGCAGGGTCGGAACAGGAGAGCGCACGAGGGAGCTTCC
AGGGGGAAACGCCTGGTATCTTTATAGTCCTGTCGGGTTTCGCCACCTCTGACTTGAGCGTCGATTTTTG
TGATGCTCGTCAGGGGGGCGGAGCCTATGGAAAAACGCCAGCAACGCGGCCTTTTTACGGTTCCTGGCCT
TTTGCTGGCCTTTTGCTCACATGTTCTTTCCTGCGTTATCCCCTGATTCTGTGGATAACCGTATTACCGC
CTTTGAGTGAGCTGATACCGCTCGCCGCAGCCGAACGACCGAGCGCAGCGAGTCAGTGAGCGAGGAAGCG
GAAGAGCGCCTGATGCGGTATTTTCTCCTTACGCATCTGTGCGGTATTTCACACCGCATAGACCAGCCGC
GTAACCTGGCAAAATCGGTTACGGTTGAGTAATAAATGGATGCCCTGCGTAAGCGGGTGTGGGCGGACAA
TAAAGTCTTAAACTGAACAAAATAGATCTAAACTATGACAATAAAGTCTTAAACTAGACAGAATAGTTGT
AAACTGAAATCAGTCCAGTTATGCTGTGAAAAAGCATACTGGACTTTTGTTATGGCTAAAGCAAACTCTT
CATTTTCTGAAGTGCAAATTGCCCGTCGTATTAAAGAGGGGCGTGGCCAAGGGCATGGTAAAGACTATAT
TCGCGGCGTTGTGACAATTTACCGAACAACTCCGCGGCCGGGAAGCCGATCTCGGCTTGAACGAATTGTT
AGGTGGCGGTACTTGGGTCGATATCAAAGTGCATCACTTCTTCCCGTATGCCCAACTTTGTATAGAGAGC
CACTGCGGGATCGTCACCGTAATCTGCTTGCACGTAGATCACATAAGCACCAAGCGCGTTGGCCTCATGC
TTGAGGAGATTGATGAGCGCGGTGGCAATGCCCTGCCTCCGGTGCTCGCCGGAGACTGCGAGATCATAGA
TATAGATCTCACTACGCGGCTGCTCAAACTTGGGCAGAACGTAAGCCGCGAGAGCGCCAACAACCGCTTC
TTGGTCGAAGGCAGCAAGCGCGATGAATGTCTTACTACGGAGCAAGTTCCCGAGGTAATCGGAGTCCGGC
TGATGTTGGGAGTAGGTGGCTACGTCTCCGAACTCACGACCGAAAAGATCAAGAGCAGCCCGCATGGATT
TGACTTGGTCAGGGCCGAGCCTACATGTGCGAATGATGCCCATACTTGAGCCACCTAACTTTGTTTTAGG
GCGACTGCCCTGCTGCGTAACATCGTTGCTGCTGCGTAACATCGTTGCTGCTCCATAACATCAAACATCG
ACCCACGGCGTAACGCGCTTGCTGCTTGGATGCCCGAGGCATAGACTGTACAAAAAAACAGTCATAACAA
GCCATGAAAACCGCCACTGCGCCGTTACCACCGCTGCGTTCGGTCAAGGTTCTGGACCAGTTGCGTGAGC
GCATACGCTACTTGCATTACAGTTTACGAACCGAACAGGCTTATGTCAACTGGGTTTGTGCCTTCATCCG
TTTCCACGGTGTGCGTCACCCGGCAACCTTGGGCAGCAGCGAAGTCGAGGCATTTCTGTCCTGGCTGGCG
AACGAGCGCAAGGTTTCGGTCTCCACGCATCGTCAGGCATTGGCGGCCTTGCTGTTCTTCTACGGCAAGG
TGCTGTGCACGGATCTGCCCTTGCTTCAGGAGATCGGTAGACCTCGGCCGTCGCGGCGCTTGCCGGTGGT
GCTGACCCCGGATGAAGTGGTTCGCATCCTCGGTTTTCTGGAAGGCGAGCATCGTTTGTTCGCCCAGGAC
TCTAGCTATAGTTCTAGTGGTTGGCTACAGCTTTGTTTGTACTATCAACAGGTTGAACTGCTGATCAACA
GATCCTCTACGCGGCCGCGGTACCATAACTTCGTATAGCATACATTATACGAAGTTATCTGGGTTTAAAC
TATATCTCAATCGGGGTTTTTATCGAGGCTAACTGAAACACGGAAGGAGACAATACCGGAAGGAACCCGC
GCTATGACGGCAATAAAAAGACAGAATAAAACGCACGGGTGTTGGGTCGTTTGTTCATAAACGCGGGGTT
CGGTCCCAGGGCTGGCACTCTGTCAAGTGAACGCTCTATGGTCTAAAGATTTAAATCTATATCTCAATCG
GGGTTACGTCGATACCCCACCGAGACCCCATTGGGACCAATACGCCCGCGTTTCTTCCTTTTCCCCACCC
CAACCCCCAAGTTCGGGTGAAGGCCCAGGGCTCGCAGCCAACGTCGGGGCGGCAAGCCCTGCCATAGCCA
CTACGGGTTAATTAAAAACTGGATACTATTGCACGTTTAAACAGGAGATCCGAACCAGATAAGTGAAATC
TAGTTCCAAACTATTTTGTCATTTTTAATTTTCGTATTAGCTTACGACGCTACACCCAGTTCCCATCTAT
TTTGTCACTCTTCCCTAAATAATCCTTAAAAACTCCATTTCCACCCCTCCCAGTTCCCAACTATTTTGTC
CGCCCACAGCGGGGCATTTTTCTTCCTGTTATGTTTTTAATCAAACATCCTGCCAACTCCATGTGACAAA
CCGTCATCTTCGGCTACTTT
Features (pLannotate 1.2.2; 13 found; start..end, strand, type, name):
    213..293     -  CDS            int (fragment): INT2_ECOLX - Protein inferred from homology: Swiss-Prot protein existence level 3. Putative integrase believed to be involved in the insertion of antibiotic resistance genes into plasmids and transposons. From Escherichia coli.
    379..435     +  CDS            GmR (fragment): gentamycin acetyltransferase; aacC1; confers resistance to gentamycin
    442..1233    +  CDS            SmR: aminoglycoside adenylyltransferase (Murphy, 1985); aadA; confers resistance to spectinomycin and streptomycin
   1335..1923    +  rep_origin     ori: high-copy-number ColE1/pMB1/pBR322/pUC origin of replication
   2109..2160    -  misc_feature   bom (fragment): basis of mobility region from pBR322
   2228..2452    -  mobile_element Tn7R: mini-Tn7 element (right end of the Tn7 transposon) Tn7
   2519..3052    -  CDS            GmR: gentamycin acetyltransferase; aacC1; confers resistance to gentamycin
   3241..3269    -  promoter       Pc promoter: intI1 (promoter lies within the coding sequence); class 1 integron promoter
   3247..3609    -  CDS            YPR2_ECOLX (fragment): Protein predicted: Swiss-Prot protein existence level 4. From Escherichia coli.
   3609..3636    -  rep_origin     R6K γ ori (fragment): γ replication origin from E. coli plasmid R6K; requires the R6K initiator protein pi for replication
   3665..3698    +  protein_bind   loxP: Cre-mediated recombination occurs in the 8-bp core sequence (GCATACAT). Cre recombinase
   3788..3836    +  polyA_signal   HSV TK poly(A) signal: herpes simplex virus thymidine kinase polyadenylation signal (Cole and Stacy, 1985)
   4113..4278    -  mobile_element Tn7L: mini-Tn7 element (left end of the Tn7 transposon) Tn7
