[The description below was written by a language model from this plasmid's Addgene catalogue record and pLannotate feature annotations shown in this document.]
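Description:
psBIG1b is an empty recipient backbone from the biGMamAct system, which the record describes as an evolution of the biGBac multigene assembly platform adapted for mammalian cells. It derives from the pBIG vector family and is catalogued as a mammalian expression/CRISPR vector. It carries no insert. Its role is to receive several expression cassettes at once in a multi-fragment Gibson assembly step. According to the associated publication title, the broader system is aimed at CRISPR/Cas9-mediated docking of large functional DNA cargoes at the ACTB locus. No Cas9, guide RNA or ACTB homology elements are annotated in this 4,360 nt plasmid.

The plasmid is maintained in E. coli at high copy through a ColE1/pUC-type origin. Only a short, presumably non-functional, fragment of the R6K γ origin remains, along with a partial bom region. Selection uses two markers. One is a complete aadA gene conferring spectinomycin/streptomycin resistance. The other is a complete aacC1 gentamicin acetyltransferase gene lying downstream of a class 1 integron Pc promoter. The small integrase, GmR and hypothetical-protein fragments also annotated look like remnants of the integron-derived resistance cassettes.

The gentamicin marker, a loxP site and an HSV TK polyadenylation signal sit between Tn7R and Tn7L ends. This mini-Tn7 arrangement is inherited from the baculovirus-oriented biGBac parents, where it allows transposition into a bacmid, and the loxP site would permit Cre-mediated fusion with other loxP plasmids. The record does not say whether these elements are used in the mammalian workflow. No mammalian promoter or reporter is annotated, so expression elements presumably arrive with the assembled cassettes.
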