Addgene plasmid #229958: psBIG1b
Purpose: (Empty Backbone) bigMamAct is evolution of biGBac for mammalian cells. psBIG plasmids are recipient of multi-assembly step by Gibson cloning
Depositing lab: Martin Pelosse. Depositing organization: European Molecular Biology Laboratory (EMBL), Grenoble. Publication: biGMamAct: efficient CRISPR/Cas9-mediated docking of large functional DNA cargoes at the ACTB locus. Pelosse M, Marcia M. Synthetic Biology 2025.02.13 10.1093/synbio/ysaf003.
Backbone
  Vector backbone: pBIG
  Vector type: Mammalian Expression, CRISPR
Growth in bacteria
  Bacterial resistance: Gentamycin, Spectinomycin
  Growth temperature: 37°C
  Growth strain: DH5alpha
  Copy number: High Copy
Gene/Insert
  Gene/Insert name: None
Terms and licenses: Academic/Nonprofit Terms; Industry Terms: Not Available to Industry
Depositor comments: Please visit https://doi.org/10.1101/2024.04.18.590029 for bioRxiv preprint.
How to cite: psBIG1b was a gift from Martin Pelosse (Addgene plasmid # 229958 ; http://n2t.net/addgene:229958 ; RRID:Addgene_229958)
